Addgene plasmid #11013: EGFR G719S
Purpose: Retroviral construct for expressing human EGFR with G719S mutation in human cells
Depositing lab: Matthew Meyerson. Depositing organization: Dana-Farber Cancer Institute. Publication: Oncogenic Transformation by Inhibitor-Sensitive and -Resistant EGFR Mutants. Greulich H, Chen TH, Feng W, Janne PA, Alvarez JV, Zappaterra M, Bulmer SE, Frank DA, Hahn WC, Sellers WR, Meyerson M. PLoS Med. 2005 Oct 4. 2(11):e313. 10.1371/journal.pmed.0020313 PubMed 16187797.
Backbone
  Vector backbone: pBABE puro
  Backbone size w/o insert (bp): 5169
  Vector type: Mammalian Expression, Retroviral
  Selectable markers: Puromycin
  Backbone manufacturer: available at Addgene
Growth in bacteria
  Bacterial resistance: Ampicillin, 100 μg/mL
  Growth temperature: 37°C
  Growth strain: DH5alpha
  Copy number: High Copy
Gene/Insert
  Gene/Insert name: EGFR G719S (alt names: epidermal growth factor receptor; ERBB)
  Species: H. sapiens (human)
  Insert size (bp): 3639
  Mutation: G719S
  Entrez Gene: EGFR (a.k.a. ERBB, ERBB1, ERRP, HER1, NISBD2, NNCIS, PIG61, mENA)
  Cloning method: Restriction Enzyme; 5′ cloning site SnaBI (destroyed during cloning); 3′ cloning site SnaBI (destroyed during cloning)
  Sequencing primers: 5′ pBABE5'
Terms and licenses: Academic/Nonprofit Terms; Industry Terms: Not Available to Industry
Depositor comments: Author has deposited the sequence of the insert to Addgene. Click on "sequence" to view. Point mutation made by using the following primers to PCR from plasmid 11011: 5'-AAGATCAAAGTGCTGAGCTCCGGTGCGTTCG-3' and 5'-CGAACGCACCGGAGCTCAGCACTTTGATCTT-3'
How to cite: EGFR G719S was a gift from Matthew Meyerson (Addgene plasmid # 11013 ; http://n2t.net/addgene:11013 ; RRID:Addgene_11013)
