[The description below was written by a language model from this plasmid's Addgene catalogue record.]
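Description:
EGFR G719S is a retroviral mammalian expression plasmid built on the pBABE puro backbone (about 5.2 kb without insert) and carrying a roughly 3.6 kb human epidermal growth factor receptor (EGFR, also known as ERBB1/HER1) coding sequence with a glycine-to-serine substitution at residue 719. The insert was placed into the SnaBI site of the vector, and both junction sites were destroyed during cloning. The point mutation was introduced by PCR-based site-directed mutagenesis using a related EGFR plasmid from the same deposit as template. In bacteria the plasmid is maintained at high copy under ampicillin selection.

No feature table is provided, so the regulatory elements are not itemised in the record. In general, pBABE-type vectors are Moloney murine leukemia virus–derived. The flanking long terminal repeats and a packaging signal allow the transcript to be encapsidated when the plasmid is introduced into a packaging cell line, and the 5′ LTR drives expression of the inserted cDNA after integration into target cells. A separate internal promoter typically drives the puromycin resistance gene, which matches the puromycin marker listed here and permits selection of stably transduced populations.

The stated purpose is expression of the G719S mutant EGFR in human cells. The associated publication concerns oncogenic transformation by EGFR mutants that are either sensitive or resistant to inhibitors. This suggests the construct is used to generate stable cell lines for comparing the transforming activity, signalling and drug response of this variant with wild-type EGFR and other mutant alleles.
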