>Addgene plasmid #11013 | EGFR G719S | depositor partial sequence | sequence record 6847 | Author sequence
ACTATGCGACCCTCCGGGACGGCCGGGGCAGCGCTCCTGGCGCTGCTGGCTGCGCTCTGCCCGGCGAGTC
GGGCTCTGGAGGAAAAGAAAGTTTGCCAAGGCACGAGTAACAAGCTCACGCAGTTGGGCACTTTTGAAGA
TCATTTTCTCAGCCTCCAGAGGATGTTCAATAACTGTGAGGTGGTCCTTGGGAATTTGGAAATTACCTAT
GTGCAGAGGAATTATGATCTTTCCTTCTTAAAGACCATCCAGGAGGTGGCTGGTTATGTCCTCATTGCCC
TCAACACAGTGGAGCGAATTCCTTTGGAAAACCTGCAGATCATCAGAGGAAATATGTACTACGAAAATTC
CTATGCCTTAGCAGTCTTATCTAACTATGATGCAAATAAAACCGGACTGAAGGAGCTGCCCATGAGAAAT
TTACAGGAAATCCTGCATGGCGCCGTGCGGTTCAGCAACAACCCTGCCCTGTGCAACGTGGAGAGCATCC
AGTGGCGGGACATAGTCAGCAGTGACTTTCTCAGCAACATGTCGATGGACTTCCAGAACCACCTGGGCAG
CTGCCAAAAGTGTGATCCAAGCTGTCCCAATGGGAGCTGCTGGGGTGCAGGAGAGGAGAACTGCCAGAAA
CTGACCAAAATCATCTGTGCCCAGCAGTGCTCCGGGCGCTGCCGTGGCAAGTCCCCCAGTGACTGCTGCC
ACAACCAGTGTGCTGCAGGCTGCACAGGCCCCCGGGAGAGCGACTGCCTGGTCTGCCGCAAATTCCGAGA
CGAAGCCACGTGCAAGGACACCTGCCCCCCACTCATGCTCTACAACCCCACCACGTACCAGATGGATGTG
AACCCCGAGGGCAAATACAGCTTTGGTGCCACCTGCGTGAAGAAGTGTCCCCGTAATTATGTGGTGACAG
ATCACGGCTCGTGCGTCCGAGCCTGTGGGGCCGACAGCTATGAGATGGAGGAAGACGGCGTCCGCAAGTG
TAAGAAGTGCGAAGGGCCTTGCCGCAAAGTGTGTAACGGAATAGGTATTGGTGAATTTAAAGACTCACTC
TCCATAAATGCTACGAATATTAAACACTTCAAAAACTGCACCTCCATCAGTGGCGATCTCCACATCCTGC
CGGTGGCATTTAGGGGTGACTCCTTCACACATACTCCTCCTCTGGATCCACAGGAACTGGATATTCTGAA
AACCGTAAAGGAAATCACAGGGTTTTTGCTGATTCAGGCTTGGCCTGAAAACAGGACGGACCTCCATGCC
TTTGAGAACCTAGAAATCATACGCGGCAGGACCAAGCAACATGGTCAGTTTTCTCTTGCAGTCGTCAGCC
TGAACATAACATCCTTGGGATTACGCTCCCTCAAGGAGATAAGTGATGGAGATGTGATAATTTCAGGAAA
CAAAAATTTGTGCTATGCAAATACAATAAACTGGAAAAAACTGTTTGGGACCTCCGGTCAGAAAACCAAA
ATTATAAGCAACAGAGGTGAAAACAGCTGCAAGGCCACAGGCCAGGTCTGCCATGCCTTGTGCTCCCCCG
AGGGCTGCTGGGGCCCGGAGCCCAGGGACTGCGTCTCTTGCCGGAATGTCAGCCGAGGCAGGGAATGCGT
GGACAAGTGCAACCTTCTGGAGGGTGAGCCAAGGGAGTTTGTGGAGAACTCTGAGTGCATACAGTGCCAC
CCAGAGTGCCTGCCTCAGGCCATGAACATCACCTGCACAGGACGGGGACCAGACAACTGTATCCAGTGTG
CCCACTACATTGACGGCCCCCACTGCGTCAAGACCTGCCCGGCAGGAGTCATGGGAGAAAACAACACCCT
GGTCTGGAAGTACGCAGACGCCGGCCATGTGTGCCACCTGTGCCATCCAAACTGCACCTACGGATGCACT
GGGCCAGGTCTTGAAGGCTGTCCAACGAATGGGCCTAAGATCCCGTCCATCGCCACTGGGATGGTGGGGG
CCCTCCTCTTGCTGCTGGTGGTGGCCCTGGGGATCGGCCTCTTCATGCGAAGGCGCCACATCGTTCGGAA
GCGCACGCTGCGGAGGCTGCTGCAGGAGAGGGAGCTTGTGGAGCCTCTTACACCCAGTGGAGAAGCTCCC
AACCAAGCTCTCTTGAGGATCTTGAAGGAAACTGAATTCAAAAAGATCAAAGTGCTGAGCTCCGGTGCGT
TCGGCACGGTGTATAAGGGACTCTGGATCCCAGAAGGTGAGAAAGTTAAAATTCCCGTCGCTATCAAGGA
ATTAAGAGAAGCAACATCTCCGAAAGCCAACAAGGAAATCCTCGATGAAGCCTACGTGATGGCCAGCGTG
GACAACCCCCACGTGTGCCGCCTGCTGGGCATCTGCCTCACCTCCACCGTGCAACTCATCACGCAGCTCA
TGCCCTTCGGCTGCCTCCTGGACTATGTCCGGGAACACAAAGACAATATTGGCTCCCAGTACCTGCTCAA
CTGGTGTGTGCAGATCGCAAAGGGCATGAACTACTTGGAGGACCGTCGCTTGGTGCACCGCGACCTGGCA
GCCAGGAACGTACTGGTGAAAACACCGCAGCATGTCAAGATCACAGATTTTGGGCTGGCCAAACTGCTGG
GTGCGGAAGAGAAAGAATACCATGCAGAAGGAGGCAAAGTGCCTATCAAGTGGATGGCATTGGAATCAAT
TTTACACAGAATCTATACCCACCAGAGTGATGTCTGGAGCTACGGGGTGACCGTTTGGGAGTTGATGACC
TTTGGATCCAAGCCATATGACGGAATCCCTGCCAGCGAGATCTCCTCCATCCTGGAGAAAGGAGAACGCC
TCCCTCAGCCACCCATATGTACCATCGATGTCTACATGATCATGGTCAAGTGCTGGATGATAGACGCAGA
TAGTCGCCCAAAGTTCCGTGAGTTGATCATCGAATTCTCCAAAATGGCCCGAGACCCCCAGCGCTACCTT
GTCATTCAGGGGGATGAAAGAATGCATTTGCCAAGTCCTACAGACTCCAACTTCTACCGTGCCCTGATGG
ATGAAGAAGACATGGACGACGTGGTGGATGCCGACGAGTACCTCATCCCACAGCAGGGCTTCTTCAGCAG
CCCCTCCACGTCACGGACTCCCCTCCTGAGCTCTCTGAGTGCAACCAGCAACAATTCCACCGTGGCTTGC
ATTGATAGAAATGGGCTGCAAAGCTGTCCCATCAAGGAAGACAGCTTCTTGCAGCGATACAGCTCAGACC
CCACAGGCGCCTTGACTGAGGACAGCATAGACGACACCTTCCTCCCAGTGCCTGAATACATAAACCAGTC
CGTTCCCAAAAGGCCCGCTGGCTCTGTGCAGAATCCTGTCTATCACAATCAGCCTCTGAACCCCGCGCCC
AGCAGAGACCCACACTACCAGGACCCCCACAGCACTGCAGTGGGCAACCCCGAGTATCTCAACACTGTCC
AGCCCACCTGTGTCAACAGCACATTCGACAGCCCTGCCCACTGGGCCCAGAAAGGCAGCCACCAAATTAG
CCTGGACAACCCTGACTACCAGCAGGACTTCTTTCCCAAGGAAGCCAAGCCAAATGGCATCTTTAAGGGC
TCCACAGCTGAAAATGCAGAATACCTAAGGGTCGCGCCACAAAGCAGTGAATTTATTGGAGCATGAGAT
