>Addgene plasmid #11013 | EGFR G719S | addgene partial sequence | sequence record 17983 | 11013 with pBABE5'
GTGGTGGTACATCATGCGACCCTCCGGGACGGCCGGGGCAGCGCTCCTGGCGCTGCTGGCTGCGCTCTGC
CCGGCGAGTCGGGCTCTGGAGGAAAAGAAAGTTTGCCAAGGCACGAGTAACAAGCTCACGCAGTTGGGCA
CTTTTGAAGATCATTTTCTCAGCCTCCAGAGGATGTTCAATAACTGTGAGGTGGTCCTTGGGAATTTGGA
AATTACCTATGTGCAGAGGAATTATGATCTTTCCTTCTTAAAGACCATCCAGGAGGTGGCTGGTTATGTC
CTCATTGCCCTCAACACAGTGGAGCGAATTCCTTTGGAAAACCTGCAGATCATCAGAGGAAATATGTACT
ACGAAAATTCCTATGCCTTAGCAGTCTTATCTAACTATGATGCAAATAAAACCGGACTGAAGGAGCTGCC
CATGAGAAATTTACAGGAAATCCTGCATGGCGCCGTGCGGTTCAGCAACAACCCTGCCCTGTGCAACGTG
GAGAGCATCCAGTGGCGGGACATAGTCAGCAGTGACTTTCTCAGCAACATGTCGATGGACTTCCAGAACC
ACCTGGGCAGCTGCCAAAAGTGTGATCCAAGCTGTCCCAATGGGAGCTGCTGGGGTGCAGGAGAGGAGAA
CTGCCAGAAACTGACCAAAATCATCTGTGCCCAGCAGTGCTCCGGGCGCTGCCGTGGCAAGTCCCCCAGT
GACTGCTGCCACAACCAGTGTGCTGCAGGCTGCACAGGCCCCCG
